Addgene plasmid #176603: Cry2PHR-IBAR-WH2
Purpose: Cry2PHR with C-terminal IBAR and WH2 domains
Depositing lab: Robert Hughes. Depositing organization: East Carolina University. Publication: CRY-BARs: Versatile light-gated molecular tools for the remodeling of membrane architectures. Wurz AI, Bunner WP, Szatmari EM, Hughes RM. J Biol Chem. 2022 Aug 18;298(10):102388. doi: 10.1016/j.jbc.2022.102388. PubMed 35987384.
Backbone
  Vector backbone: pmCherry-N1
  Backbone manufacturer: Clontech
  Backbone size w/o insert (bp): 4722
  Total vector size (bp): 8506
  Vector type: Mammalian Expression
  Selectable markers: Neomycin (select with G418)
Growth in bacteria
  Bacterial resistance: Kanamycin, 50 μg/mL
  Growth temperature: 37°C
  Growth strain: DH5alpha
  Copy number: High Copy
Gene/Insert
  Gene/Insert name: Cry2PHR-mCherry-IBAR-WH2
  Species: H. sapiens (human), A. thaliana (mustard weed)
  Insert size (bp): 4521
  Promoter: CMV
  Cloning method: Restriction Enzyme; 5′ cloning site xhoi (not destroyed); 3′ cloning site noti (not destroyed)
  Sequencing primers: 5′ CMV-F; 3′ SV40pA-R
Terms and licenses: Academic/Nonprofit Terms; Industry Terms: Not Available to Industry
Depositor comments: Please visit https://www.biorxiv.org/content/10.1101/2022.01.28.478241v1 for bioRxiv preprint.
How to cite: Cry2PHR-IBAR-WH2 was a gift from Robert Hughes (Addgene plasmid # 176603 ; http://n2t.net/addgene:176603 ; RRID:Addgene_176603)
