[The description below was written by a language model from this plasmid's Addgene catalogue record and pLannotate feature annotations shown in this document.]
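Description:
Cry2PHR-IBAR-WH2 is a mammalian expression plasmid built on the Clontech pmCherry-N1 backbone. It replicates at high copy in E. coli from a ColE1/pUC-type origin and also carries an f1 phage origin. A single NeoR/KanR (Tn5 aminoglycoside phosphotransferase) gene serves both hosts. The bacterial bla promoter drives it for kanamycin selection, and the SV40 enhancer/early promoter, with the HSV TK polyadenylation signal, drives it for G418 selection of transfected mammalian cells. The catalogue lists a total size of 8,506 bp, while the sequenced record annotated here is 8,485 nt.

The payload is one fusion open reading frame under the human CMV immediate-early enhancer and promoter, terminated by the SV40 poly(A) signal and cloned between XhoI and NotI sites. It begins with CRY2PHR, the N-terminal photolyase homology region of Arabidopsis thaliana cryptochrome 2, a blue-light-responsive module. A short linker derived from the multiple cloning site follows, then the monomeric red fluorescent protein mCherry. The C-terminal segment is annotated as human MTSS1 (also called MIM), a protein linked to the actin cytoskeleton. It spans about 2.3 kb, and the record describes it as contributing the IBAR and WH2 domains, although the feature table does not mark these domains individually. In general terms, I-BAR domains bind and deform membranes, and WH2 motifs bind actin.

According to the associated publication title, the plasmid belongs to the "CRY-BAR" family of light-gated tools for remodeling membrane architecture. Blue light is intended to control the activity of the BAR-domain fusion in live mammalian cells, and mCherry allows its localization to be imaged.
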