Features (pLannotate 1.2.2; 17 found; start..end, strand, type, name):
      1..1494    +  CDS            CRY2PHR: N-terminal photolyase homology region of Arabidopsis thaliana cryptochrome 2 binds to CIB1 upon exposure to blue light (Kennedy et al., 2010)
   1495..1511    +  misc_feature   MCS (fragment): multiple cloning site
   1519..2226    +  CDS            mCherry: mCherry is a basic (constitutively fluorescent) red fluorescent protein published in 2004, derived from Discosoma sp.. It is reported to be a very rapidly-maturing monomer with low acid sensitivity.
   2245..4521    +  CDS            MTSS1: MTSS1_HUMAN - Also known as KIAA0429, MIM. Experimental evidence at protein level: Swiss-Prot protein existence level 1. May be related to cancer progression or tumor metastasis in a variety of organ sites, most likely through an interaction with the actin cytoskeleton. From Homo sapiens (Human).
   4543..4626    +  CDS            large T antigen (fragment): large T antigen from SV40 (simian virus 40)
   4649..4770    +  polyA_signal   SV40 poly(A) signal: SV40 polyadenylation signal
   4804..5232    -  rep_origin     f1 ori (sequence partly withheld): f1 bacteriophage origin of replication; arrow indicates direction of (+) strand synthesis
   5259..5363    +  promoter       AmpR promoter: bla
   5365..5722    +  promoter       SV40 promoter: SV40 enhancer and early promoter
   5757..6551    +  CDS            NeoR/KanR: aminoglycoside phosphotransferase from Tn5; aph(3')-II (or nptII); confers resistance to neomycin, kanamycin, and G418 (Geneticin®)
   6572..6724    +  CDS            ble (fragment): BLE_KLEPN - Experimental evidence at protein level: Swiss-Prot protein existence level 1. Binding protein with a strong affinity to the bleomycin family of antibiotics. Binds to CL990; an antimitotic-antibiotic compound. From Klebsiella pneumoniae.
   6783..6830    +  polyA_signal   HSV TK poly(A) signal: herpes simplex virus thymidine kinase polyadenylation signal (Cole and Stacy, 1985)
   6921..6937    -  polyA_signal   bGH poly(A) signal (fragment): bovine growth hormone polyadenylation signal
   7159..7747    +  rep_origin     ori: high-copy-number ColE1/pMB1/pBR322/pUC origin of replication
   7922..8225    +  enhancer       CMV enhancer: human cytomegalovirus immediate early enhancer
   8226..8429    +  promoter       CMV promoter: human cytomegalovirus (CMV) immediate early promoter
   8452..8479    +  misc_feature   MCS (fragment): multiple cloning site
>Addgene plasmid #176603 | Cry2PHR-IBAR-WH2 | addgene full sequence | sequence record 348225 | Addgene NGS Result
ATGAAGATGGACAAAAAGACTATAGTTTGGTTTAGAAGAGACCTAAGGATTGAGGATAATCCTGCATTAG
CAGCAGCTGCTCACGAAGGATCTGTTTTTCCTGTCTTCATTTGGTGTCCTGAAGAAGAAGGACAGTTTTA
TCCTGGAAGAGCTTCAAGATGGTGGATGAAACAATCACTTGCTCACTTATCTCAATCCTTGAAGGCTCTT
GGATCTGACCTCACTTTAATCAAAACCCACAACACGATTTCAGCGATCTTGGATTGTATCCGCGTTACCG
GTGCTACAAAAGTCGTCTTTAACCACCTCTATGATCCTGTTTCGTTAGTTCGGGACCATACCGTAAAGGA
GAAGCTGGTGGAACGTGGGATCTCTGTGCAAAGCTACAATGGAGATCTATTGTATGAACCGTGGGAGATA
TACTGCGAAAAGGGCAAACCTTTTACGAGTTTCAATTCTTACTGGAAGAAATGCTTAGATATGTCGATTG
AATCCGTTATGCTTCCTCCTCCTTGGCGGTTGATGCCAATAACTGCAGCGGCTGAAGCGATTTGGGCGTG
TTCGATTGAAGAACTAGGGCTGGAGAATGAGGCCGAGAAACCGAGCAATGCGTTGTTAACTAGAGCTTGG
TCTCCAGGATGGAGCAATGCTGATAAGTTACTAAATGAGTTCATCGAGAAGCAGTTGATAGATTATGCAA
AGAACAGCAAGAAAGTTGTTGGGAATTCTACTTCACTACTTTCTCCGTATCTCCATTTCGGGGAAATAAG
CGTCAGACACGTTTTCCAGTGTGCCCGGATGAAACAAATTATATGGGCAAGAGATAAGAACAGTGAAGGA
GAAGAAAGTGCAGATCTTTTTCTTAGGGGAATCGGTTTAAGAGAGTATTCTCGGTATATATGTTTCAACT
TCCCGTTTACTCACGAGCAATCGTTGTTGAGTCATCTTCGGTTTTTCCCTTGGGATGCTGATGTTGATAA
GTTCAAGGCCTGGAGACAAGGCAGGACCGGTTATCCGTTGGTGGATGCCGGAATGAGAGAGCTTTGGGCT
ACCGGATGGATGCATAACAGAATAAGAGTGATTGTTTCAAGCTTTGCTGTGAAGTTTCTTCTCCTTCCAT
GGAAATGGGGAATGAAGTATTTCTGGGATACACTTTTGGATGCTGATTTGGAATGTGACATCCTTGGCTG
GCAGTATATCTCTGGGAGTATCCCCGATGGCCACGAGCTTGATCGCTTGGACAATCCCGCGTTACAAGGC
GCCAAATATGACCCAGAAGGTGAGTACATAAGGCAATGGCTTCCCGAGCTTGCGAGATTGCCAACTGAAT
GGATCCATCATCCATGGGACGCTCCTTTAACCGTACTCAAAGCTTCTGGTGTGGAACTCGGAACAAACTA
TGCGAAACCCATTGTAGACATCGACACAGCTCGTGAGCTACTAGCTAAAGCTATTTCAAGAACCCGTGAA
GCACAGATCATGATCGGAGCAGCAGCCCGGGATCCACCGGTCGCCACCATGGTGAGCAAGGGCGAGGAGG
ATAACATGGCCATCATCAAGGAGTTCATGCGCTTCAAGGTGCACATGGAGGGCTCCGTGAACGGCCACGA
GTTCGAGATCGAGGGCGAGGGCGAGGGCCGCCCCTACGAGGGCACCCAGACCGCCAAGCTGAAGGTGACC
AAGGGTGGCCCCCTGCCCTTCGCCTGGGACATCCTGTCCCCTCAGTTCATGTACGGCTCCAAGGCCTACG
TGAAGCACCCCGCCGACATCCCCGACTACTTGAAGCTGTCCTTCCCCGAGGGCTTCAAGTGGGAGCGCGT
GATGAACTTCGAGGACGGCGGCGTGGTGACCGTGACCCAGGACTCCTCCCTGCAGGACGGCGAGTTCATC
TACAAGGTGAAGCTGCGCGGCACCAACTTCCCCTCCGACGGCCCCGTAATGCAGAAGAAGACCATGGGCT
GGGAGGCCTCCTCCGAGCGGATGTACCCCGAGGACGGCGCCCTGAAGGGCGAGATCAAGCAGAGGCTGAA
GCTGAAGGACGGCGGCCACTACGACGCTGAGGTCAAGACCACCTACAAGGCCAAGAAGCCCGTGCAGCTG
CCCGGCGCCTACAACGTCAACATCAAGTTGGACATCACCTCCCACAACGAGGACTACACCATCGTGGAAC
AGTACGAACGCGCCGAGGGCCGCCACTCCACCGGCGGCATGGACGAGCTGTACAAGGGCGGCAGCGGCGG
CAGCATGGAGGCTGTGATTGAGAAGGAATGCAGCGCGCTCGGAGGCCTCTTCCAGACCATCATCAGCGAC
ATGAAGGGGAGCTATCCAGTTTGGGAAGATTTCATAAACAAAGCAGGAAAGCTGCAGTCCCAGCTTCGGA
CAACAGTAGTAGCAGCAGCTGCCTTCTTGGACGCCTTTCAGAAAGTGGCTGACATGGCCACCAACACACG
TGGTGGGACCAGGGAGATTGGATCTGCTCTCACCAGGATGTGCATGAGGCACAGAAGCATTGAAGCCAAG
CTGAGGCAGTTTTCGAGCGCTTTAATTGATTGTCTGATAAACCCACTTCAAGAACAGATGGAAGAATGGA
AGAAAGTGGCCAACCAGCTGGATAAAGACCACGCAAAAGAATATAAGAAAGCCCGCCAAGAGATAAAAAA
GAAGTCCTCGGATACGCTGAAACTGCAGAAGAAAGCAAAAAAAGTGGACACTCTTGGGAGAGGTGATATC
CAGCCTCAGTTGGACAGTGCTCTCCAAGATGTCAATGATAAGTATCTCTTATTGGAAGAAACAGAAAAGC
AGGCTGTCCGGAAGGCTTTGATTGAAGAACGTGGCCGATTCTGTACCTTCATCTCTATGCTGCGGCCAGT
GATTGAAGAAGAAATCTCAATGCTAGGGGAAATAACCCACCTTCAGACCATCTCGGAAGATCTAAAAAGC
CTGACCATGGACCCTCACAAACTGCCCTCCTCAAGTGAACAGGTGATTCTGGACTTGAAAGGTTCTGATT
ACAGCTGGTCGTATCAGACGCCACCCTCTTCCCCCAGCACCACCATGTCCAGAAAGTCCAGTGTCTGCAG
CAGCCTGAACAGTGTCAACAGCAGTGACTCCCGGTCCAGCGGCTCCCACTCGCATTCCCCCAGCTCACAT
TACCGCTACCGCAGCTCCAACCTGGCCCAGCAGGCTCCTGTGAGGCTGTCCAGCGTGTCCTCCCATGACT
CAGGATTCATATCCCAGGATGCCTTCCAGTCCAAGTCACCATCCCCCATGCCGCCAGAGGCCCCCAACCA
GTTGTCTAACGGGTTTTCTCACTATAGTTTATCAAGTGAGTCCCACGTGGGGCCCACGGGTGCAGGCCTT
TTCCCTCATTGCCTGCCTGCCTCTCGCCTGCTCCCTCGGGTCACCTCTGTCCACCTTCCAGACTACGCTC
ATTATTACACCATTGGGCCCGGCATGTTCCCGTCATCTCAGATCCCTAGCTGGAAGGACTGGGCTAAGCC
TGGGCCCTATGACCAGCCTCTGGTGAACACCCTGCAGCGCCGCAAAGAGAAGCGAGAACCGGACCCCAAC
GGGGGAGGACCCACTACCGCCAGCGGCCCACCCGCAGCAGCTGAGGAGGCTCAGAGGCCACGGAGCATGA
CTGTATCGGCTGCCACCAGGCCTGGTGAGGAGATGGAGGCTTGTGAGGAGCTGGCCCTGGCCCTGTCTCG
GGGCCTGCAGCTGGACACCCAGAGGAGCAGCCGGGACTCGCTTCAGTGCTCCAGCGGCTACAGCACCCAG
ACAACCACCCCCTGCTGCTCTGAGGACACCATCCCTTCCCAAGTTTCAGATTATGATTATTTCTCTGTAA
GTGGTGACCAGGAGGCAGATCAGCAGGAGTTCGACAAGTCCTCCACCATTCCAAGAAACAGCGACATCAG
CCAGTCCTACCGACGGATGTTCCAAGCCAAGCGTCCAGCCTCAACTGCTGGCCTCCCCACCACCCTGGGA
CCTGCTATGGTCACTCCAGGGGTTGCAACTATCCGACGGACCCCTTCCACCAAGCCTTCTGTCCGCCGGG
GAACCATTGGAGCTGGTCCCATCCCCATCAAGACACCCGTGATCCCTGTCAAGACCCCAACCGTCCCAGA
CCTCCCAGGGGTGTTGCCAGCCCCTCCAGATGGGCCAGAAGAGCGCGGGGAGCACAGCCCTGAGTCGCCA
TCTGTGGGTGAGGGCCCCCAAGGTGTCACCAGCATGCCCTCCTCAATGTGGAGCGGCCAAGCTTCCGTTA
ACCCTCCACTTCCAGGCCCGAAGCCCAGTATCCCTGAGGAGCACAGACAGGCAATTCCAGAAAGTGAAGC
TGAAGACCAGGAACGGGAACCCCCAAGTGCCACTGTCTCCCCAGGCCAGATTCCAGAGAGTGACCCTGCA
GACCTGAGCCCAAGGGATACTCCACAAGGAGAAGACATGCTGAACGCCATCCGAAGGGGCGTGAAACTGA
AGAAGACCACGACAAACGATCGCTCAGCCCCTCGCTTTTCTTGATAAGCGGCCGCGACTCTAGATCATAA
TCAGCCATACCACATTTGTAGAGGTTTTACTTGCTTTAAAAAACCTCCCACACCTCCCCCTGAACCTGAA
ACATAAAATGAATGCAATTGTTGTTGTTAACTTGTTTATTGCAGCTTATAATGGTTACAAATAAAGCAAT
AGCATCACAAATTTCACAAATAAAGCATTTTTTTCACTGCATTCTAGTTGTGGTTTGTCCAAACTCATCA
ATGTATCTTAAGGCGTAAATTGTAAGCGTTAATATTTTGTTAAAATTCGCGTTAAATTTTTGTTAAATCA
GCTCATTTTTTAACCAATAGGCCGAAATCGGCAAAATCCCTTATAAATCAAAAGAATAGACCGAGATAGG
GT
[37 nt withheld, positions 4903-4939]
AAAGAACGTGGACTCCAACGTCAAAGG
[49 nt withheld, positions 4967-5015]
T
[91 nt withheld, positions 5017-5107]
G
[124 nt withheld, positions 5109-5232]
CAGGTGGCACTTTTCGGGGAAATGTGCGCGGAACCCCTATTTGTTTATTTTTCTAAATACATTCAAATAT
GTATCCGCTCATGAGACAATAACCCTGATAAATGCTTCAATAATATTGAAAAAGGAAGAGTCCTGAGGCG
GAAAGAACCAGCTGTGGAATGTGTGTCAGTTAGGGTGTGGAAAGTCCCCAGGCTCCCCAGCAGGCAGAAG
TATGCAAAGCATGCATCTCAATTAGTCAGCAACCAGGTGTGGAAAGTCCCCAGGCTCCCCAGCAGGCAGA
AGTATGCAAAGCATGCATCTCAATTAGTCAGCAACCATAGTCCCGCCCCTAACTCCGCCCATCCCGCCCC
TAACTCCGCCCAGTTCCGCCCATTCTCCGCCCCATGGCTGACTAATTTTTTTTATTTATGCAGAGGCCGA
GGCCGCCTCGGCCTCTGAGCTATTCCAGAAGTAGTGAGGAGGCTTTTTTGGAGGCCTAGGCTTTTGCAAA
GATCGATCAAGAGACAGGATGAGGATCGTTTCGCATGATTGAACAAGATGGATTGCACGCAGGTTCTCCG
GCCGCTTGGGTGGAGAGGCTATTCGGCTATGACTGGGCACAACAGACAATCGGCTGCTCTGATGCCGCCG
TGTTCCGGCTGTCAGCGCAGGGGCGCCCGGTTCTTTTTGTCAAGACCGACCTGTCCGGTGCCCTGAATGA
ACTGCAAGACGAGGCAGCGCGGCTATCGTGGCTGGCCACGACGGGCGTTCCTTGCGCAGCTGTGCTCGAC
GTTGTCACTGAAGCGGGAAGGGACTGGCTGCTATTGGGCGAAGTGCCGGGGCAGGATCTCCTGTCATCTC
ACCTTGCTCCTGCCGAGAAAGTATCCATCATGGCTGATGCAATGCGGCGGCTGCATACGCTTGATCCGGC
TACCTGCCCATTCGACCACCAAGCGAAACATCGCATCGAGCGAGCACGTACTCGGATGGAAGCCGGTCTT
GTCGATCAGGATGATCTGGACGAAGAGCATCAGGGGCTCGCGCCAGCCGAACTGTTCGCCAGGCTCAAGG
CGAGCATGCCCGACGGCGAGGATCTCGTCGTGACCCATGGCGATGCCTGCTTGCCGAATATCATGGTGGA
AAATGGCCGCTTTTCTGGATTCATCGACTGTGGCCGGCTGGGTGTGGCGGACCGCTATCAGGACATAGCG
TTGGCTACCCGTGATATTGCTGAAGAGCTTGGCGGCGAATGGGCTGACCGCTTCCTCGTGCTTTACGGTA
TCGCCGCTCCCGATTCGCAGCGCATCGCCTTCTATCGCCTTCTTGACGAGTTCTTCTGAGCGGGACTCTG
GGGTTCGAAATGACCGACCAAGCGACGCCCAACCTGCCATCACGAGATTTCGATTCCACCGCCGCCTTCT
ATGAAAGGTTGGGCTTCGGAATCGTTTTCCGGGACGCCGGCTGGATGATCCTCCAGCGCGGGGATCTCAT
GCTGGAGTTCTTCGCCCACCCTAGGGGGAGGCTAACTGAAACACGGAAGGAGACAATACCGGAAGGAACC
CGCGCTATGACGGCAATAAAAAGACAGAATAAAACGCACGGTGTTGGGTCGTTTGTTCATAAACGCGGGG
TTCGGTCCCAGGGCTGGCACTCTGTCGATACCCCACCGAGACCCCATTGGGGCCAATACGCCCGCGTTTC
TTCCTTTTCCCCACCCCACCCCCCAAGTTCGGGTGAAGGCCCAGGGCTCGCAGCCAACGTCGGGGCGGCA
GGCCCTGCCATAGCCTCAGGTTACTCATATATACTTTAGATTGATTTAAAACTTCATTTTTAATTTAAAA
GGATCTAGGTGAAGATCCTTTTTGATAATCTCATGACCAAAATCCCTTAACGTGAGTTTTCGTTCCACTG
AGCGTCAGACCCCGTAGAAAAGATCAAAGGATCTTCTTGAGATCCTTTTTTTCTGCGCGTAATCTGCTGC
TTGCAAACAAAAAAACCACCGCTACCAGCGGTGGTTTGTTTGCCGGATCAAGAGCTACCAACTCTTTTTC
CGAAGGTAACTGGCTTCAGCAGAGCGCAGATACCAAATACTGTTCTTCTAGTGTAGCCGTAGTTAGGCCA
CCACTTCAAGAACTCTGTAGCACCGCCTACATACCTCGCTCTGCTAATCCTGTTACCAGTGGCTGCTGCC
AGTGGCGATAAGTCGTGTCTTACCGGGTTGGACTCAAGACGATAGTTACCGGATAAGGCGCAGCGGTCGG
GCTGAACGGGGGGTTCGTGCACACAGCCCAGCTTGGAGCGAACGACCTACACCGAACTGAGATACCTACA
GCGTGAGCTATGAGAAAGCGCCACGCTTCCCGAAGGGAGAAAGGCGGACAGGTATCCGGTAAGCGGCAGG
GTCGGAACAGGAGAGCGCACGAGGGAGCTTCCAGGGGGAAACGCCTGGTATCTTTATAGTCCTGTCGGGT
TTCGCCACCTCTGACTTGAGCGTCGATTTTTGTGATGCTCGTCAGGGGGGCGGAGCCTATGGAAAAACGC
CAGCAACGCGGCCTTTTTACGGTTCCTGGCCTTTTGCTGGCCTTTTGCTCACATGTTCTTTCCTGCGTTA
TCCCCTGATTCTGTGGATAACCGTATTACCGCCATGCATTAGTTATTAATAGTAATCAATTACGGGGTCA
TTAGTTCATAGCCCATATATGGAGTTCCGCGTTACATAACTTACGGTAAATGGCCCGCCTGGCTGACCGC
CCAACGACCCCCGCCCATTGACGTCAATAATGACGTATGTTCCCATAGTAACGCCAATAGGGACTTTCCA
TTGACGTCAATGGGTGGAGTATTTACGGTAAACTGCCCACTTGGCAGTACATCAAGTGTATCATATGCCA
AGTACGCCCCCTATTGACGTCAATGACGGTAAATGGCCCGCCTGGCATTATGCCCAGTACATGACCTTAT
GGGACTTTCCTACTTGGCAGTACATCTACGTATTAGTCATCGCTATTACCATGGTGATGCGGTTTTGGCA
GTACATCAATGGGCGTGGATAGCGGTTTGACTCACGGGGATTTCCAAGTCTCCACCCCATTGACGTCAAT
GGGAGTTTGTTTTGGCACCAAAATCAACGGGACTTTCCAAAATGTCGTAACAACTCCGCCCCATTGACGC
AAATGGGCGGTAGGCGTGTACGGTGGGAGGTCTATATAAGCAGAGCTGGTTTAGTGAACCGTCAGATCCG
CTAGCGCTACCGGACTCAGATCTCGAGGCCACC
