>Addgene plasmid #176603 | Cry2PHR-IBAR-WH2 | depositor partial sequence | sequence record 342186 | Cry2PHR-mCherry-IBAR-WH2
ATGAAGATGGACAAAAAGACTATAGTTTGGTTTAGAAGAGACCTAAGGATTGAGGATAATCCTGCATTAG
CAGCAGCTGCTCACGAAGGATCTGTTTTTCCTGTCTTCATTTGGTGTCCTGAAGAAGAAGGACAGTTTTA
TCCTGGAAGAGCTTCAAGATGGTGGATGAAACAATCACTTGCTCACTTATCTCAATCCTTGAAGGCTCTT
GGATCTGACCTCACTTTAATCAAAACCCACAACACGATTTCAGCGATCTTGGATTGTATCCGCGTTACCG
GTGCTACAAAAGTCGTCTTTAACCACCTCTATGATCCTGTTTCGTTAGTTCGGGACCATACCGTAAAGGA
GAAGCTGGTGGAACGTGGGATCTCTGTGCAAAGCTACAATGGAGATCTATTGTATGAACCGTGGGAGATA
TACTGCGAAAAGGGCAAACCTTTTACGAGTTTCAATTCTTACTGGAAGAAATGCTTAGATATGTCGATTG
AATCCGTTATGCTTCCTCCTCCTTGGCGGTTGATGCCAATAACTGCAGCGGCTGAAGCGATTTGGGCGTG
TTCGATTGAAGAACTAGGGCTGGAGAATGAGGCCGAGAAACCGAGCAATGCGTTGTTAACTAGAGCTTGG
TCTCCAGGATGGAGCAATGCTGATAAGTTACTAAATGAGTTCATCGAGAAGCAGTTGATAGATTATGCAA
AGAACAGCAAGAAAGTTGTTGGGAATTCTACTTCACTACTTTCTCCGTATCTCCATTTCGGGGAAATAAG
CGTCAGACACGTTTTCCAGTGTGCCCGGATGAAACAAATTATATGGGCAAGAGATAAGAACAGTGAAGGA
GAAGAAAGTGCAGATCTTTTTCTTAGGGGAATCGGTTTAAGAGAGTATTCTCGGTATATATGTTTCAACT
TCCCGTTTACTCACGAGCAATCGTTGTTGAGTCATCTTCGGTTTTTCCCTTGGGATGCTGATGTTGATAA
GTTCAAGGCCTGGAGACAAGGCAGGACCGGTTATCCGTTGGTGGATGCCGGAATGAGAGAGCTTTGGGCT
ACCGGATGGATGCATAACAGAATAAGAGTGATTGTTTCAAGCTTTGCTGTGAAGTTTCTTCTCCTTCCAT
GGAAATGGGGAATGAAGTATTTCTGGGATACACTTTTGGATGCTGATTTGGAATGTGACATCCTTGGCTG
GCAGTATATCTCTGGGAGTATCCCCGATGGCCACGAGCTTGATCGCTTGGACAATCCCGCGTTACAAGGC
GCCAAATATGACCCAGAAGGTGAGTACATAAGGCAATGGCTTCCCGAGCTTGCGAGATTGCCAACTGAAT
GGATCCATCATCCATGGGACGCTCCTTTAACCGTACTCAAAGCTTCTGGTGTGGAACTCGGAACAAACTA
TGCGAAACCCATTGTAGACATCGACACAGCTCGTGAGCTACTAGCTAAAGCTATTTCAAGAACCCGTGAA
GCACAGATCATGATCGGAGCAGCAGCCCGGGATCCACCGGTCGCCACCATGGTGAGCAAGGGCGAGGAGG
ATAACATGGCCATCATCAAGGAGTTCATGCGCTTCAAGGTGCACATGGAGGGCTCCGTGAACGGCCACGA
GTTCGAGATCGAGGGCGAGGGCGAGGGCCGCCCCTACGAGGGCACCCAGACCGCCAAGCTGAAGGTGACC
AAGGGTGGCCCCCTGCCCTTCGCCTGGGACATCCTGTCCCCTCAGTTCATGTACGGCTCCAAGGCCTACG
TGAAGCACCCCGCCGACATCCCCGACTACTTGAAGCTGTCCTTCCCCGAGGGCTTCAAGTGGGAGCGCGT
GATGAACTTCGAGGACGGCGGCGTGGTGACCGTGACCCAGGACTCCTCCCTGCAGGACGGCGAGTTCATC
TACAAGGTGAAGCTGCGCGGCACCAACTTCCCCTCCGACGGCCCCGTAATGCAGAAGAAGACCATGGGCT
GGGAGGCCTCCTCCGAGCGGATGTACCCCGAGGACGGCGCCCTGAAGGGCGAGATCAAGCAGAGGCTGAA
GCTGAAGGACGGCGGCCACTACGACGCTGAGGTCAAGACCACCTACAAGGCCAAGAAGCCCGTGCAGCTG
CCCGGCGCCTACAACGTCAACATCAAGTTGGACATCACCTCCCACAACGAGGACTACACCATCGTGGAAC
AGTACGAACGCGCCGAGGGCCGCCACTCCACCGGCGGCATGGACGAGCTGTACAAGGGCGGCAGCGGCGG
CAGCATGGAGGCTGTGATTGAGAAGGAATGCAGCGCGCTCGGAGGCCTCTTCCAGACCATCATCAGCGAC
ATGAAGGGGAGCTATCCAGTTTGGGAAGATTTCATAAACAAAGCAGGAAAGCTGCAGTCCCAGCTTCGGA
CAACAGTAGTAGCAGCAGCTGCCTTCTTGGACGCCTTTCAGAAAGTGGCTGACATGGCCACCAACACACG
TGGTGGGACCAGGGAGATTGGATCTGCTCTCACCAGGATGTGCATGAGGCACAGAAGCATTGAAGCCAAG
CTGAGGCAGTTTTCGAGCGCTTTAATTGATTGTCTGATAAACCCACTTCAAGAACAGATGGAAGAATGGA
AGAAAGTGGCCAACCAGCTGGATAAAGACCACGCAAAAGAATATAAGAAAGCCCGCCAAGAGATAAAAAA
GAAGTCCTCGGATACGCTGAAACTGCAGAAGAAAGCAAAAAAAGTGGACACTCTTGGGAGAGGTGATATC
CAGCCTCAGTTGGACAGTGCTCTCCAAGATGTCAATGATAAGTATCTCTTATTGGAAGAAACAGAAAAGC
AGGCTGTCCGGAAGGCTTTGATTGAAGAACGTGGCCGATTCTGTACCTTCATCTCTATGCTGCGGCCAGT
GATTGAAGAAGAAATCTCAATGCTAGGGGAAATAACCCACCTTCAGACCATCTCGGAAGATCTAAAAAGC
CTGACCATGGACCCTCACAAACTGCCCTCCTCAAGTGAACAGGTGATTCTGGACTTGAAAGGTTCTGATT
ACAGCTGGTCGTATCAGACGCCACCCTCTTCCCCCAGCACCACCATGTCCAGAAAGTCCAGTGTCTGCAG
CAGCCTGAACAGTGTCAACAGCAGTGACTCCCGGTCCAGCGGCTCCCACTCGCATTCCCCCAGCTCACAT
TACCGCTACCGCAGCTCCAACCTGGCCCAGCAGGCTCCTGTGAGGCTGTCCAGCGTGTCCTCCCATGACT
CAGGATTCATATCCCAGGATGCCTTCCAGTCCAAGTCACCATCCCCCATGCCGCCAGAGGCCCCCAACCA
GTTGTCTAACGGGTTTTCTCACTATAGTTTATCAAGTGAGTCCCACGTGGGGCCCACGGGTGCAGGCCTT
TTCCCTCATTGCCTGCCTGCCTCTCGCCTGCTCCCTCGGGTCACCTCTGTCCACCTTCCAGACTACGCTC
ATTATTACACCATTGGGCCCGGCATGTTCCCGTCATCTCAGATCCCTAGCTGGAAGGACTGGGCTAAGCC
TGGGCCCTATGACCAGCCTCTGGTGAACACCCTGCAGCGCCGCAAAGAGAAGCGAGAACCGGACCCCAAC
GGGGGAGGACCCACTACCGCCAGCGGCCCACCCGCAGCAGCTGAGGAGGCTCAGAGGCCACGGAGCATGA
CTGTATCGGCTGCCACCAGGCCTGGTGAGGAGATGGAGGCTTGTGAGGAGCTGGCCCTGGCCCTGTCTCG
GGGCCTGCAGCTGGACACCCAGAGGAGCAGCCGGGACTCGCTTCAGTGCTCCAGCGGCTACAGCACCCAG
ACAACCACCCCCTGCTGCTCTGAGGACACCATCCCTTCCCAAGTTTCAGATTATGATTATTTCTCTGTAA
GTGGTGACCAGGAGGCAGATCAGCAGGAGTTCGACAAGTCCTCCACCATTCCAAGAAACAGCGACATCAG
CCAGTCCTACCGACGGATGTTCCAAGCCAAGCGTCCAGCCTCAACTGCTGGCCTCCCCACCACCCTGGGA
CCTGCTATGGTCACTCCAGGGGTTGCAACTATCCGACGGACCCCTTCCACCAAGCCTTCTGTCCGCCGGG
GAACCATTGGAGCTGGTCCCATCCCCATCAAGACACCCGTGATCCCTGTCAAGACCCCAACCGTCCCAGA
CCTCCCAGGGGTGTTGCCAGCCCCTCCAGATGGGCCAGAAGAGCGCGGGGAGCACAGCCCTGAGTCGCCA
TCTGTGGGTGAGGGCCCCCAAGGTGTCACCAGCATGCCCTCCTCAATGTGGAGCGGCCAAGCTTCCGTTA
ACCCTCCACTTCCAGGCCCGAAGCCCAGTATCCCTGAGGAGCACAGACAGGCAATTCCAGAAAGTGAAGC
TGAAGACCAGGAACGGGAACCCCCAAGTGCCACTGTCTCCCCAGGCCAGATTCCAGAGAGTGACCCTGCA
GACCTGAGCCCAAGGGATACTCCACAAGGAGAAGACATGCTGAACGCCATCCGAAGGGGCGTGAAACTGA
AGAAGACCACGACAAACGATCGCTCAGCCCCTCGCTTTTCT
